>Addgene plasmid #74503 | pcFLAG-CSK-R107E | addgene partial sequence | sequence record 145975 | CMV-F 5'-CGCAAATGGGCGGTAGGCGTG-3'
ACCCACTGCTTACTGGCTTATCGAAATTAATACGACTCACTATAGGGAGACCCAAGCTGGCTAGCGTTTA
AACTTAAGCTTGGTACCGAGCTCGGATCGGCCACCATGGGATCCTCAGCAATACAGGCCGCCTGGCCATC
CGGTACAGAATGTATTGCCAAGTACAACTTCCACGGCACTGCCGAGCAGGACCTGCCCTTCTGCAAAGGA
GACGTGCTCACCATTGTGGCCGTCACCAAGGACCCCAACTGGTACAAAGCCAAAAACAAGGTGGGCCGTG
AGGGCATCATCCCAGCCAACTACGTCCAGAAGCGGGAGGGCGTGAAGGCGGGTACCAAACTCAGCCTCAT
GCCTTGGTTCCACGGCAAGATCACACGGGAGCAGGCTGAGCGGCTTCTGTACCCGCCGGAGACAGGCCTG
TTCCTGGTGGAGGAGAGCACCAACTACCCCGGAGACTACACGCTGTGCGTGAGCTGCGACGGCAAGGTGG
AGCACTACCGCATCATGTACCATGCCAGCAAGCTCAGCATCGACGAGGAGGTGTACTTTGAGAACCTCAT
GCAGCTGGTGGAGCACTACACCTCAGACGCAGATGGACTCTGTACGCGCCTCATTAAACCAAAGGTCATG
GAGGGCACAGTGGCGGCCCAGGATGAGTTCTACCGCAGCGGCTGGGCCCTGAACATGAAGGAGCTGAAGC
TGCTGCAGACCATCGGGAAGGGGGAGTTCGGAGACGTGATGCTGGGCGATTACCGAGGGAACAAAGTCGC
CGTCAGGTGCATTAAGAACGACGCCACTGCCCAGGCCTTCCTGGCTGAAGCCTCAGTCATGACGCAACTG
CGGCATAGCAACCTGGTGCAGCTCCTGGGCGTGATCGTGGAG
