>Addgene plasmid #74503 | pcFLAG-CSK-R107E | addgene partial sequence | sequence record 145976 | BGH-rev 5'-TAGAAGGCACAGTCGAGG-3'
ATTCTTACTTGTCATCGTCATCCTTGTAGTCCTCGAGCAGGTGCAGCTCGTGGGTTTTGATGTGCTCAAG
CTGCTCTCGGAGCTGTAGGAAGGAGGGCCGCATGGCGGCGTCCAGGTGCCAGCAGTTCTTCATGACTTCA
TAGACTGCGGGCGGGCAGCCGTCGGGGGCATCCATCTTGTAGCCCTTCTCCACCCGAGGGACGACGTCCT
TCAGGGGAATTCTTGGATAAGGCACTCGCCCAAAGGAGTAGATTTCCCAGAGAAGGATTCCGAAACTCCA
CACGTCAGACTTAGTGGAGAATTTCTTCTCTCTCAGGGCCTCAGGGGCTGTCCACTTGACTGGCAGCTTG
CCCGTGTCCTGGGTGCTGGACGCCTCCTTGGTGAGACCAAAGTCGCTGACCTTGGCCACGTTGTCCTCAG
ACACCAGCACATTGCGGGCAGCCAGGTCTCGATGCACGAAATTGTTGCCCTCCAGGTATTCCATGGCCTC
GCAGACATCTAGCGAGAACTTGAGGAGACAGTCTCCGCCCAGCACTGACCGACCCCTAGACCGCAGGTAG
TCCACAAGGCTCCCCTTGGCCATGTACTCAGTGACGATGTAGAGCCCGCCCTTCTCCTCCACGATCACGC
CCAGGAGCTGCACCAGGTTGCTATGCCGCAGTTGCGTCATGACTGAGGCTTCAGCCAGGAAGGCCTGGGC
AGTGGCGTCGTTCTTAATGCACCTGACGGCGACTTTGTTCCCTCGGTAATCGCCCAGCATCACGTCTCCG
AACTCCCCCTTCCCGATGGTCTGCAGCAGCTTCAGCTCCTTCATGTTCAGG
