[The description below was written by a language model from this plasmid's Addgene catalogue record.]
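Description:
pcFLAG-CSK-R107E is a mammalian expression plasmid built on pcFLAG, a laboratory-modified derivative of pcDNA3 that supplies a FLAG epitope tag from the backbone. It is propagated in E. coli as a high-copy plasmid under ampicillin selection. It also carries a neomycin resistance marker, so transfected mammalian cells can be selected with G418 to obtain stable lines.

The insert is human CSK (C-terminal Src kinase), a cytoplasmic tyrosine kinase best known as a negative regulator of Src-family kinases. Expression is driven by the strong constitutive CMV promoter, and the protein is produced with the FLAG tag at its C terminus, which allows detection and immunoprecipitation with anti-FLAG antibodies. The listed BGH reverse sequencing primer is consistent with the pcDNA3-type bovine growth hormone polyadenylation region downstream of the insert, although no feature table is provided to confirm this.

The plasmid name refers to the R107E substitution, but the record lists two mutations, R107E and K222R. It does not explain the functional consequence of either change or why the second is absent from the name. Users should therefore be aware that both are recorded. A BamHI site was introduced immediately after the CSK start codon, and the depositor reports that it does not affect plasmid function. The cloning sites used to insert the gene are not recorded.

The stated purpose is overexpression of the CSK R107E mutant in mammalian cells. The associated work examined CSK association with the FLT3 and c-Kit receptor tyrosine kinases and its effect on their downstream signalling.
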