Addgene plasmid #74503: pcFLAG-CSK-R107E
Purpose: Overexpression of CSK R107E mutant in mammalian cells
Depositing lab: Lars Rönnstrand. Publication: The tyrosine kinase CSK associates with FLT3 and c-Kit receptors and regulates downstream signaling. Kazi JU, Vaapil M, Agarwal S, Bracco E, Pahlman S, Ronnstrand L. Cell Signal. 2013 Sep;25(9):1852-60. doi: 10.1016/j.cellsig.2013.05.016. Epub 2013 May 21. PubMed 23707526.
Backbone
  Vector backbone: pcFLAG
  Backbone manufacturer: this lab, modified from pcDNA3
  Vector type: Mammalian Expression
  Selectable markers: Neomycin (select with G418)
Growth in bacteria
  Bacterial resistance: Ampicillin, 100 μg/mL
  Growth temperature: 37°C
  Growth strain: DH5alpha
  Copy number: High Copy
Gene/Insert
  Gene/Insert name: CSK
  Species: H. sapiens (human)
  Mutation: R107E, K222R
  Entrez Gene: CSK
  Promoter: CMV
  Tag / fusion protein: FLAG (C terminal on backbone)
  Cloning method: Restriction Enzyme; 5′ cloning site unknown (unknown if destroyed); 3′ cloning site unknown (unknown if destroyed)
  Sequencing primers: 5′ CMV-F; 3′ BGHrev
Terms and licenses: Academic/Nonprofit Terms; Industry Terms: Not Available to Industry
Depositor comments: The depositor notes that a BamHI restriction site was inserted following the start codon of CSK. This site does not affect plasmid function.
How to cite: pcFLAG-CSK-R107E was a gift from Lars Rönnstrand (Addgene plasmid # 74503 ; http://n2t.net/addgene:74503 ; RRID:Addgene_74503)
